>Addgene plasmid #35423 | TALE8 | depositor full sequence | sequence record 43322 | TALE8 sequence 12735 bps
GTCGACGGATCGGGAGATCTCCCGATCCCCTATGGTGCACTCTCAGTACAATCTGCTCTGATGCCGCATA
GTTAAGCCAGTATCTGCTCCCTGCTTGTGTGTTGGAGGTCGCTGAGTAGTGCGCGAGCAAAATTTAAGCT
ACAACAAGGCAAGGCTTGACCGACAATTGCATGAAGAATCTGCTTAGGGTTAGGCGTTTTGCGCTGCTTC
GCGATGTACGGGCCAGATATACGCGTTGACATTGATTATTGACTAGTTATTAATAGTAATCAATTACGGG
GTCATTAGTTCATAGCCCATATATGGAGTTCCGCGTTACATAACTTACGGTAAATGGCCCGCCTGGCTGA
CCGCCCAACGACCCCCGCCCATTGACGTCAATAATGACGTATGTTCCCATAGTAACGCCAATAGGGACTT
TCCATTGACGTCAATGGGTGGAGTATTTACGGTAAACTGCCCACTTGGCAGTACATCAAGTGTATCATAT
GCCAAGTACGCCCCCTATTGACGTCAATGACGGTAAATGGCCCGCCTGGCATTATGCCCAGTACATGACC
TTATGGGACTTTCCTACTTGGCAGTACATCTACGTATTAGTCATCGCTATTACCATGGTGATGCGGTTTT
GGCAGTACATCAATGGGCGTGGATAGCGGTTTGACTCACGGGGATTTCCAAGTCTCCACCCCATTGACGT
CAATGGGAGTTTGTTTTGGCACCAAAATCAACGGGACTTTCCAAAATGTCGTAACAACTCCGCCCCATTG
ACGCAAATGGGCGGTAGGCGTGTACGGTGGGAGGTCTATATAAGCAGCGCGTTTTGCCTGTACTGGGTCT
CTCTGGTTAGACCAGATCTGAGCCTGGGAGCTCTCTGGCTAACTAGGGAACCCACTGCTTAAGCCTCAAT
AAAGCTTGCCTTGAGTGCTTCAAGTAGTGTGTGCCCGTCTGTTGTGTGACTCTGGTAACTAGAGATCCCT
CAGACCCTTTTAGTCAGTGTGGAAAATCTCTAGCAGTGGCGCCCGAACAGGGACTTGAAAGCGAAAGGGA
AACCAGAGGAGCTCTCTCGACGCAGGACTCGGCTTGCTGAAGCGCGCACGGCAAGAGGCGAGGGGCGGCG
ACTGGTGAGTACGCCAAAAATTTTGACTAGCGGAGGCTAGAAGGAGAGAGATGGGTGCGAGAGCGTCAGT
ATTAAGCGGGGGAGAATTAGATCGCGATGGGAAAAAATTCGGTTAAGGCCAGGGGGAAAGAAAAAATATA
AATTAAAACATATAGTATGGGCAAGCAGGGAGCTAGAACGATTCGCAGTTAATCCTGGCCTGTTAGAAAC
ATCAGAAGGCTGTAGACAAATACTGGGACAGCTACAACCATCCCTTCAGACAGGATCAGAAGAACTTAGA
TCATTATATAATACAGTAGCAACCCTCTATTGTGTGCATCAAAGGATAGAGATAAAAGACACCAAGGAAG
CTTTAGACAAGATAGAGGAAGAGCAAAACAAAAGTAAGACCACCGCACAGCAAGCGGCCGCTGATCTTCA
GACCTGGAGGAGGAGATATGAGGGACAATTGGAGAAGTGAATTATATAAATATAAAGTAGTAAAAATTGA
ACCATTAGGAGTAGCACCCACCAAGGCAAAGAGAAGAGTGGTGCAGAGAGAAAAAAGAGCAGTGGGAATA
GGAGCTTTGTTCCTTGGGTTCTTGGGAGCAGCAGGAAGCACTATGGGCGCAGCGTCAATGACGCTGACGG
TACAGGCCAGACAATTATTGTCTGGTATAGTGCAGCAGCAGAACAATTTGCTGAGGGCTATTGAGGCGCA
ACAGCATCTGTTGCAACTCACAGTCTGGGGCATCAAGCAGCTCCAGGCAAGAATCCTGGCTGTGGAAAGA
TACCTAAAGGATCAACAGCTCCTGGGGATTTGGGGTTGCTCTGGAAAACTCATTTGCACCACTGCTGTGC
CTTGGAATGCTAGTTGGAGTAATAAATCTCTGGAACAGATTTGGAATCACACGACCTGGATGGAGTGGGA
CAGAGAAATTAACAATTACACAAGCTTAATACACTCCTTAATTGAAGAATCGCAAAACCAGCAAGAAAAG
AATGAACAAGAATTATTGGAATTAGATAAATGGGCAAGTTTGTGGAATTGGTTTAACATAACAAATTGGC
TGTGGTATATAAAATTATTCATAATGATAGTAGGAGGCTTGGTAGGTTTAAGAATAGTTTTTGCTGTACT
TTCTATAGTGAATAGAGTTAGGCAGGGATATTCACCATTATCGTTTCAGACCCACCTCCCAACCCCGAGG
GGACCCGACAGGCCCGAAGGAATAGAAGAAGAAGGTGGAGAGAGAGACAGAGACAGATCCATTCGATTAG
TGAACGGATCGGCACTGCGTGCGCCAATTCTGCAGACAAATGGCAGTATTCATCCACAATTTTAAAAGAA
AAGGGGGGATTGGGGGGTACAGTGCAGGGGAAAGAATAGTAGACATAATAGCAACAGACATACAAACTAA
AGAATTACAAAAACAAATTACAAAAATTCAAAATTTTCGGGTTTATTACAGGGACAGCAGAGATCCAGTT
TGGTTAATTAATGCAAAGATGGATAAAGTTTTAAACAGAGAGGAATCTTTGCAGCTAATGGACCTTCTAG
GTCTTGAAAGGAGTGGGAATTGGCTCCGGTGCCCGTCAGTGGGCAGAGCGCACATCGCCCACAGTCCCCG
AGAAGTTGGGGGGAGGGGTCGGCAATTGAACCGGTGCCTAGAGAAGGTGGCGCGGGGTAAACTGGGAAAG
TGATGTCGTGTACTGGCTCCGCCTTTTTCCCGAGGGTGGGGGAGAACCGTATATAAGTGCAGTAGTCGCC
GTGAACGTTCTTTTTCGCAACGGGTTTGCCGCCAGAACACAGGTAAGTGCCGTGTGTGGTTCCCGCGGGC
CTGGCCTCTTTACGGGTTATGGCCCTTGCGTGCCTTGAATTACTTCCACTGGCTGCAGTACGTGATTCTT
GATCCCGAGCTTCGGGTTGGAAGTGGGTGGGAGAGTTCGAGGCCTTGCGCTTAAGGAGCCCCTTCGCCTC
GTGCTTGAGTTGAGGCCTGGCCTGGGCGCTGGGGCCGCCGCGTGCGAATCTGGTGGCACCTTCGCGCCTG
TCTCGCTGCTTTCGATAAGTCTCTAGCCATTTAAAATTTTTGATGACCTGCTGCGACGCTTTTTTTCTGG
CAAGATAGTCTTGTAAATGCGGGCCAAGATCTGCACACTGGTATTTCGGTTTTTGGGGCCGCGGGCGGCG
ACGGGGCCCGTGCGTCCCAGCGCACATGTTCGGCGAGGCGGGGCCTGCGAGCGCGGCCACCGAGAATCGG
ACGGGGGTAGTCTCAAGCTGGCCGGCCTGCTCTGGTGCCTGGCCTCGCGCCGCCGTGTATCGCCCCGCCC
TGGGCGGCAAGGCTGGCCCGGTCGGCACCAGTTGCGTGAGCGGAAAGATGGCCGCTTCCCGGCCCTGCTG
CAGGGAGCTCAAAATGGAGGACGCGGCGCTCGGGAGAGCGGGCGGGTGAGTCACCCACACAAAGGAAAAG
GGCCTTTCCGTCCTCAGCCGTCGCTTCATGTGACTCCACGGAGTACCGGGCGCCGTCCAGGCACCTCGAT
TAGTTCTCGAGCTTTTGGAGTACGTCGTCTTTAGGTTGGGGGGAGGGGTTTTATGCGATGGAGTTTCCCC
ACACTGAGTGGGTGGAGACTGAAGTTAGGCCAGCTTGGCACTTGATGTAATTCTCCTTGGAATTTGCCCT
TTTTGAGTTTGGATCTTGGTTCATTCTCAAGCCTCAGACAGTGGTTCAAAGTTTTTTTCTTCCATTTCAG
GTGTCGTGACGTACGGCCACCATGTCGCGGACCCGGCTCCCTTCCCCACCCGCACCCAGCCCAGCGTTTT
CGGCCGACTCGTTCTCAGACCTGCTTAGGCAGTTCGACCCCTCACTGTTTAACACATCGTTGTTCGACTC
CCTTCCTCCGTTTGGGGCGCACCATACGGAGGCGGCCACCGGGGAGTGGGATGAGGTGCAGTCGGGATTG
AGAGCTGCGGATGCACCACCCCCAACCATGCGGGTGGCCGTCACCGCTGCCCGACCGCCGAGGGCGAAGC
CCGCACCAAGGCGGAGGGCAGCGCAACCGTCCGACGCAAGCCCCGCAGCGCAAGTAGATTTGAGAACTTT
GGGATATTCACAGCAGCAGCAGGAAAAGATCAAGCCCAAAGTGAGGTCGACAGTCGCGCAGCATCACGAA
GCGCTGGTGGGTCATGGGTTTACACATGCCCACATCGTAGCCTTGTCGCAGCACCCTGCAGCCCTTGGCA
CGGTCGCCGTCAAGTACCAGGACATGATTGCGGCGTTGCCGGAAGCCACACATGAGGCGATCGTCGGTGT
GGGGAAACAGTGGAGCGGAGCCCGAGCGCTTGAGGCCCTGTTGACGGTCGCGGGAGAGCTGAGAGGGCCT
CCCCTTCAGCTGGACACGGGCCAGTTGCTGAAGATCGCGAAGCGGGGAGGAGTCACGGCGGTCGAGGCGG
TGCACGCGTGGCGCAATGCGCTCACGGGAGCACCCCTCAACCTGACCCCAGAGCAGGTCGTGGCAATCGC
CTCCAACATTGGCGGGAAACAGGCACTCGAGACTGTCCAGCGCCTGCTTCCCGTGCTGTGCCAAGCGCAC
GGACTCACCCCAGAGCAGGTCGTGGCGATCGCAAGCCACGACGGAGGAAAGCAAGCCTTGGAAACAGTAC
AGAGGCTGTTGCCTGTGCTGTGCCAAGCGCACGGCCTCACCCCAGAGCAGGTCGTGGCGATCGCAAGCCA
CGACGGAGGAAAGCAAGCCTTGGAAACAGTACAGAGGCTGTTGCCTGTGCTGTGCCAAGCGCACGGATTA
ACCCCAGAGCAGGTCGTGGCAATCGCCTCCAACATTGGCGGGAAACAGGCACTCGAGACTGTCCAGCGCC
TGCTTCCCGTGCTGTGCCAAGCGCACGGCTTAACCCCAGAGCAGGTCGTGGCGATCGCAAGCCACGACGG
AGGAAAGCAAGCCTTGGAAACAGTACAGAGGCTGTTGCCTGTGCTGTGCCAAGCGCACGGACTTACCCCA
GAGCAGGTCGTGGCCATTGCCTCGAATGGAGGGGGCAAACAGGCGTTGGAAACCGTACAACGATTGCTGC
CGGTGCTGTGCCAAGCGCACGGCCTTACCCCAGAGCAGGTCGTGGCGATCGCAAGCCACGACGGAGGAAA
GCAAGCCTTGGAAACAGTACAGAGGCTGTTGCCTGTGCTGTGCCAAGCGCACGGACTAACCCCAGAGCAG
GTCGTGGCAATCGCCTCCAACATTGGCGGGAAACAGGCACTCGAGACTGTCCAGCGCCTGCTTCCCGTGC
TGTGCCAAGCGCACGGGCTCACCCCAGAGCAGGTCGTGGCGATCGCAAGCCACGACGGAGGAAAGCAAGC
CTTGGAAACAGTACAGAGGCTGTTGCCTGTGCTGTGCCAAGCGCACGGGCTAACCCCAGAGCAGGTCGTG
GCCATTGCCTCGAATGGAGGGGGCAAACAGGCGTTGGAAACCGTACAACGATTGCTGCCGGTGCTGTGCC
AAGCGCACGGCCTAACCCCAGAGCAGGTCGTGGCAATCGCCTCCAACATTGGCGGGAAACAGGCACTCGA
GACTGTCCAGCGCCTGCTTCCCGTGCTGTGCCAAGCGCACGGGTTAACCCCAGAGCAGGTCGTGGCCATT
GCCTCGAATGGAGGGGGCAAACAGGCGTTGGAAACCGTACAACGATTGCTGCCGGTGCTGTGCCAAGCGC
ACGGACTCACGCCTGAGCAGGTAGTGGCTATTGCATCCAATATCGGGGGCAGACCCGCACTGGAGTCAAT
CGTGGCCCAGCTTTCGAGGCCGGACCCCGCGCTGGCCGCACTCACTAATGATCATCTTGTAGCGCTGGCC
TGCCTCGGCGGACGACCCGCCTTGGATGCGGTGAAGAAGGGGCTCCCGCACGCGCCTGCATTGATTAAGC
GGACCAACAGAAGGATTCCCGAGAGGACATCACATCGAGTGGCAGATCACGCGCAAGTGGTCCGCGTGCT
CGGATTCTTCCAGTGTCACTCCCACCCCGCACAAGCGTTCGATGACGCCATGACTCAATTTGGTATGTCG
AGACACGGACTGCTGCAGCTCTTTCGTAGAGTCGGTGTCACAGAACTCGAGGCCCGCTCGGGCACACTGC
CTCCCGCCTCCCAGCGGTGGGACAGGATTCTCCAAGCGAGCGGTATGAAACGCGCGAAGCCTTCACCTAC
GTCAACTCAGACACCTGACCAGGCGAGCCTTCATGCGTTCGCAGACTCGCTGGAGAGGGATTTGGACGCG
CCCTCGCCCATGCATGAAGGGGACCAAACTCGCGCGTCAGCTAGCCCCAAGAAGAAGAGAAAGGTGGAGG
CCAGCGGTTCCGGACGGGCTGACGCATTGGACGATTTTGATCTGGATATGCTGGGAAGTGACGCCCTCGA
TGATTTTGACCTTGACATGCTTGGTTCGGATGCCCTTGATGACTTTGACCTCGACATGCTCGGCAGTGAC
GCCCTTGATGATTTCGACCTGGACATGCTGATTAACTCTAGAGGCAGTGGAGAGGGCAGAGGAAGTCTGC
TAACATGCGGTGACGTCGAGGAGAATCCTGGCCCAGTGAGCAAGGGCGAGGAGCTGTTCACCGGGGTGGT
GCCCATCCTGGTCGAGCTGGACGGCGACGTAAACGGCCACAAGTTCAGCGTGTCCGGCGAGGGCGAGGGC
GATGCCACCTACGGCAAGCTGACCCTGAAGTTCATCTGCACCACCGGCAAGCTGCCCGTGCCCTGGCCCA
CCCTCGTGACCACCCTGACCTACGGCGTGCAGTGCTTCAGCCGCTACCCCGACCACATGAAGCAGCACGA
CTTCTTCAAGTCCGCCATGCCCGAAGGCTACGTCCAGGAGCGCACCATCTTCTTCAAGGACGACGGCAAC
TACAAGACCCGCGCCGAGGTGAAGTTCGAGGGCGACACCCTGGTGAACCGCATCGAGCTGAAGGGCATCG
ACTTCAAGGAGGACGGCAACATCCTGGGGCACAAGCTGGAGTACAACTACAACAGCCACAACGTCTATAT
CATGGCCGACAAGCAGAAGAACGGCATCAAGGTGAACTTCAAGATCCGCCACAACATCGAGGACGGCAGC
GTGCAGCTCGCCGACCACTACCAGCAGAACACCCCCATCGGCGACGGCCCCGTGCTGCTGCCCGACAACC
ACTACCTGAGCACCCAGTCCGCCCTGAGCAAAGACCCCAACGAGAAGCGCGATCACATGGTCCTGCTGGA
GTTCGTGACCGCCGCCGGGATCACTCTCGGCATGGACGAGCTGTACAAGTAAGAATTCGATATCAAGCTT
ATCGATAATCAACCTCTGGATTACAAAATTTGTGAAAGATTGACTGGTATTCTTAACTATGTTGCTCCTT
TTACGCTATGTGGATACGCTGCTTTAATGCCTTTGTATCATGCTATTGCTTCCCGTATGGCTTTCATTTT
CTCCTCCTTGTATAAATCCTGGTTGCTGTCTCTTTATGAGGAGTTGTGGCCCGTTGTCAGGCAACGTGGC
GTGGTGTGCACTGTGTTTGCTGACGCAACCCCCACTGGTTGGGGCATTGCCACCACCTGTCAGCTCCTTT
CCGGGACTTTCGCTTTCCCCCTCCCTATTGCCACGGCGGAACTCATCGCCGCCTGCCTTGCCCGCTGCTG
GACAGGGGCTCGGCTGTTGGGCACTGACAATTCCGTGGTGTTGTCGGGGAAATCATCGTCCTTTCCTTGG
CTGCTCGCCTGTGTTGCCACCTGGATTCTGCGCGGGACGTCCTTCTGCTACGTCCCTTCGGCCCTCAATC
CAGCGGACCTTCCTTCCCGCGGCCTGCTGCCGGCTCTGCGGCCTCTTCCGCGTCTTCGCCTTCGCCCTCA
GACGAGTCGGATCTCCCTTTGGGCCGCCTCCCCGCATCGATACCGTCGACCTCGAGACCTAGAAAAACAT
GGAGCAATCACAAGTAGCAATACAGCAGCTACCAATGCTGATTGTGCCTGGCTAGAAGCACAAGAGGAGG
AGGAGGTGGGTTTTCCAGTCACACCTCAGGTACCTTTAAGACCAATGACTTACAAGGCAGCTGTAGATCT
TAGCCACTTTTTAAAAGAAAAGGGGGGACTGGAAGGGCTAATTCACTCCCAACGAAGACAAGATATCCTT
GATCTGTGGATCTACCACACACAAGGCTACTTCCCTGATTGGCAGAACTACACACCAGGGCCAGGGATCA
GATATCCACTGACCTTTGGATGGTGCTACAAGCTAGTACCAGTTGAGCAAGAGAAGGTAGAAGAAGCCAA
TGAAGGAGAGAACACCCGCTTGTTACACCCTGTGAGCCTGCATGGGATGGATGACCCGGAGAGAGAAGTA
TTAGAGTGGAGGTTTGACAGCCGCCTAGCATTTCATCACATGGCCCGAGAGCTGCATCCGGACTGTACTG
GGTCTCTCTGGTTAGACCAGATCTGAGCCTGGGAGCTCTCTGGCTAACTAGGGAACCCACTGCTTAAGCC
TCAATAAAGCTTGCCTTGAGTGCTTCAAGTAGTGTGTGCCCGTCTGTTGTGTGACTCTGGTAACTAGAGA
TCCCTCAGACCCTTTTAGTCAGTGTGGAAAATCTCTAGCAGGGCCCGTTTAAACCCGCTGATCAGCCTCG
ACTGTGCCTTCTAGTTGCCAGCCATCTGTTGTTTGCCCCTCCCCCGTGCCTTCCTTGACCCTGGAAGGTG
CCACTCCCACTGTCCTTTCCTAATAAAATGAGGAAATTGCATCGCATTGTCTGAGTAGGTGTCATTCTAT
TCTGGGGGGTGGGGTGGGGCAGGACAGCAAGGGGGAGGATTGGGAAGACAATAGCAGGCATGCTGGGGAT
GCGGTGGGCTCTATGGCTTCTGAGGCGGAAAGAACCAGCTGGGGCTCTAGGGGGTATCCCC
[124 nt withheld, positions 9022-9145]
C
[91 nt withheld, positions 9147-9237]
A
[49 nt withheld, positions 9239-9287]
CCTTTGACGTTGGAGTCCACGTTCTTT
[37 nt withheld, positions 9315-9351]
ACCCTATCTCGGTCTATTCTTTTGATTTATAAGGGATTTTGCCGATTTCGGCCTATTGGTTAAAAAATGA
GCTGATTTAACAAAAATTTAACGCGAATTAATTCTGTGGAATGTGTGTCAGTTAGGGTGTGGAAAGTCCC
CAGGCTCCCCAGCAGGCAGAAGTATGCAAAGCATGCATCTCAATTAGTCAGCAACCAGGTGTGGAAAGTC
CCCAGGCTCCCCAGCAGGCAGAAGTATGCAAAGCATGCATCTCAATTAGTCAGCAACCATAGTCCCGCCC
CTAACTCCGCCCATCCCGCCCCTAACTCCGCCCAGTTCCGCCCATTCTCCGCCCCATGGCTGACTAATTT
TTTTTATTTATGCAGAGGCCGAGGCCGCCTCTGCCTCTGAGCTATTCCAGAAGTAGTGAGGAGGCTTTTT
TGGAGGCCTAGGCTTTTGCAAAAAGCTCCCGGGAGCTTGTATATCCATTTTCGGATCTGATCAGCACGTG
TTGACAATTAATCATCGGCATAGTATATCGGCATAGTATAATACGACAAGGTGAGGAACTAAACCATGGC
CAAGTTGACCAGTGCCGTTCCGGTGCTCACCGCGCGCGACGTCGCCGGAGCGGTCGAGTTCTGGACCGAC
CGGCTCGGGTTCTCCCGGGACTTCGTGGAGGACGACTTCGCCGGTGTGGTCCGGGACGACGTGACCCTGT
TCATCAGCGCGGTCCAGGACCAGGTGGTGCCGGACAACACCCTGGCCTGGGTGTGGGTGCGCGGCCTGGA
CGAGCTGTACGCCGAGTGGTCGGAGGTCGTGTCCACGAACTTCCGGGACGCCTCCGGGCCGGCCATGACC
GAGATCGGCGAGCAGCCGTGGGGGCGGGAGTTCGCCCTGCGCGACCCGGCCGGCAACTGCGTGCACTTCG
TGGCCGAGGAGCAGGACTGACACGTGCTACGAGATTTCGATTCCACCGCCGCCTTCTATGAAAGGTTGGG
CTTCGGAATCGTTTTCCGGGACGCCGGCTGGATGATCCTCCAGCGCGGGGATCTCATGCTGGAGTTCTTC
GCCCACCCCAACTTGTTTATTGCAGCTTATAATGGTTACAAATAAAGCAATAGCATCACAAATTTCACAA
ATAAAGCATTTTTTTCACTGCATTCTAGTTGTGGTTTGTCCAAACTCATCAATGTATCTTATCATGTCTG
TATACCGTCGACCTCTAGCTAGAGCTTGGCGTAATCATGGTCATAGCTGTTTCCTGTGTGAAATTGTTAT
CCGCTCACAATTCCACACAACATACGAGCCGGAAGCATAAAGTGTAAAGCCTGGGGTGCCTAATGAGTGA
GCTAACTCACATTAATTGCGTTGCGCTCACTGCCCGCTTTCCAGTCGGGAAACCTGTCGTGCCAGCTGCA
TTAATGAATCGGCCAACGCGCGGGGAGAGGCGGTTTGCGTATTGGGCGCTCTTCCGCTTCCTCGCTCACT
GACTCGCTGCGCTCGGTCGTTCGGCTGCGGCGAGCGGTATCAGCTCACTCAAAGGCGGTAATACGGTTAT
CCACAGAATCAGGGGATAACGCAGGAAAGAACATGTGAGCAAAAGGCCAGCAAAAGGCCAGGAACCGTAA
AAAGGCCGCGTTGCTGGCGTTTTTCCATAGGCTCCGCCCCCCTGACGAGCATCACAAAAATCGACGCTCA
AGTCAGAGGTGGCGAAACCCGACAGGACTATAAAGATACCAGGCGTTTCCCCCTGGAAGCTCCCTCGTGC
GCTCTCCTGTTCCGACCCTGCCGCTTACCGGATACCTGTCCGCCTTTCTCCCTTCGGGAAGCGTGGCGCT
TTCTCATAGCTCACGCTGTAGGTATCTCAGTTCGGTGTAGGTCGTTCGCTCCAAGCTGGGCTGTGTGCAC
GAACCCCCCGTTCAGCCCGACCGCTGCGCCTTATCCGGTAACTATCGTCTTGAGTCCAACCCGGTAAGAC
ACGACTTATCGCCACTGGCAGCAGCCACTGGTAACAGGATTAGCAGAGCGAGGTATGTAGGCGGTGCTAC
AGAGTTCTTGAAGTGGTGGCCTAACTACGGCTACACTAGAAGAACAGTATTTGGTATCTGCGCTCTGCTG
AAGCCAGTTACCTTCGGAAAAAGAGTTGGTAGCTCTTGATCCGGCAAACAAACCACCGCTGGTAGCGGTG
GTTTTTTTGTTTGCAAGCAGCAGATTACGCGCAGAAAAAAAGGATCTCAAGAAGATCCTTTGATCTTTTC
TACGGGGTCTGACGCTCAGTGGAACGAAAACTCACGTTAAGGGATTTTGGTCATGAGATTATCAAAAAGG
ATCTTCACCTAGATCCTTTTAAATTAAAAATGAAGTTTTAAATCAATCTAAAGTATATATGAGTAAACTT
GGTCTGACAGTTACCAATGCTTAATCAGTGAGGCACCTATCTCAGCGATCTGTCTATTTCGTTCATCCAT
AGTTGCCTGACTCCCCGTCGTGTAGATAACTACGATACGGGAGGGCTTACCATCTGGCCCCAGTGCTGCA
ATGATACCGCGAGACCCACGCTCACCGGCTCCAGATTTATCAGCAATAAACCAGCCAGCCGGAAGGGCCG
AGCGCAGAAGTGGTCCTGCAACTTTATCCGCCTCCATCCAGTCTATTAATTGTTGCCGGGAAGCTAGAGT
AAGTAGTTCGCCAGTTAATAGTTTGCGCAACGTTGTTGCCATTGCTACAGGCATCGTGGTGTCACGCTCG
TCGTTTGGTATGGCTTCATTCAGCTCCGGTTCCCAACGATCAAGGCGAGTTACATGATCCCCCATGTTGT
GCAAAAAAGCGGTTAGCTCCTTCGGTCCTCCGATCGTTGTCAGAAGTAAGTTGGCCGCAGTGTTATCACT
CATGGTTATGGCAGCACTGCATAATTCTCTTACTGTCATGCCATCCGTAAGATGCTTTTCTGTGACTGGT
GAGTACTCAACCAAGTCATTCTGAGAATAGTGTATGCGGCGACCGAGTTGCTCTTGCCCGGCGTCAATAC
GGGATAATACCGCGCCACATAGCAGAACTTTAAAAGTGCTCATCATTGGAAAACGTTCTTCGGGGCGAAA
ACTCTCAAGGATCTTACCGCTGTTGAGATCCAGTTCGATGTAACCCACTCGTGCACCCAACTGATCTTCA
GCATCTTTTACTTTCACCAGCGTTTCTGGGTGAGCAAAAACAGGAAGGCAAAATGCCGCAAAAAAGGGAA
TAAGGGCGACACGGAAATGTTGAATACTCATACTCTTCCTTTTTCAATATTATTGAAGCATTTATCAGGG
TTATTGTCTCATGAGCGGATACATATTTGAATGTATTTAGAAAAATAAACAAATAGGGGTTCCGCGCACA
TTTCCCCGAAAAGTGCCACCTGAC
Features (pLannotate 1.2.2; 34 found; start..end, strand, type, name):
     31..83      -  misc_feature   bom (fragment): basis of mobility region from pBR322
    238..617     +  enhancer       CMV enhancer: human cytomegalovirus immediate early enhancer
    618..817     +  promoter       CMV promoter: human cytomegalovirus (CMV) immediate early promoter
    835..1015    +  LTR            5' LTR (truncated): truncated 5' long terminal repeat (LTR) from HIV-1
   1062..1187    +  misc_feature   HIV-1 Ψ: packaging signal of human immunodeficiency virus type 1
   1171..1534    +  CDS            HIV-1 gag (fragment): gag protein from human immunodeficiency virus 1; gag
   1680..1913    +  misc_feature   RRE: The Rev response element (RRE) of HIV-1 allows for Rev-dependent mRNA export from the nucleus to the cytoplasm.
   2290..2390    +  CDS            Rev (fragment): human immunodeficiency virus 1 (HIV-1) Rev protein; rev; enhances nuclear export of unspliced and incompletely spliced viral mRNAs
   2440..2557    +  misc_feature   cPPT/CTS: central polypurine tract and central termination sequence of HIV-1
   2609..2675    +  CDS            small t antigen (fragment): SV40 (simian virus 40) small t antigen
   2701..2912    +  promoter       EF-1α core promoter: core promoter for human elongation factor EF-1α
   2913..3021    +  intron         EF-1α intron A (fragment): intron upstream of the start codon of human EF-1α
   3647..3850    +  intron         EF-1α intron A: truncated intron upstream of the start codon of human EF-1α
   3869..6430    +  CDS            avrXa10 (fragment): AVX10_XANOO - Experimental evidence at protein level: Swiss-Prot protein existence level 1. Avirulence protein. Induces the hypersensitive response (HR)in rice plants carrying the resistance gene Xa10. Activity depends on the presence of the core repeat domains; replacement with repeat domains from other proteins (AvrBs3 of X.euvesicatoria (AC P14727) or AvrXa7 of this organism) does not elicit the HR. Probably acts as a transcription factor in its host plant (rice) to induce plant resistance or disease. From Xanthomonas oryzae pv. oryzae.
   6686..7402    +  CDS            EGFP: the original enhanced GFP (Yang et al., 1996) mammalian codon-optimized
   7403..7427    +  misc_feature   MCS (fragment): pBluescript multiple cloning site
   7427..8015    +  misc_feature   WPRE: woodchuck hepatitis virus posttranscriptional regulatory element
   7952..8533    +  CDS            nef (fragment): NEF_HV1H2 - Experimental evidence at protein level: Swiss-Prot protein existence level 1. Extracellular Nef protein targets CD4(+) T-lymphocytes for apoptosis by interacting with CXCR4 surface receptors. From Human immunodeficiency virus type 1 group M subtype B (isolate HXB2) (HIV-1).
   8540..8720    +  LTR            5' LTR (truncated): truncated 5' long terminal repeat (LTR) from HIV-1
   8752..8976    +  polyA_signal   bGH poly(A) signal: bovine growth hormone polyadenylation signal
   8980..9001    +  promoter       SV40 promoter (fragment): SV40 enhancer and early promoter
   9022..9450    +  rep_origin     f1 ori (sequence partly withheld): f1 bacteriophage origin of replication; arrow indicates direction of (+) strand synthesis
   9464..9793    +  promoter       SV40 promoter: SV40 enhancer and early promoter
   9841..9888    +  promoter       EM7 promoter: synthetic bacterial promoter&nbsp
   9907..10281   +  CDS            BleoR: antibiotic-binding protein; Sh ble from Streptoalloteichus hindustanus; confers resistance to bleomycin, phleomycin, and Zeocin™
  10291..10416   +  CDS            ble (fragment): BLE_KLEPN - Experimental evidence at protein level: Swiss-Prot protein existence level 1. Binding protein with a strong affinity to the bleomycin family of antibiotics. Binds to CL990; an antimitotic-antibiotic compound. From Klebsiella pneumoniae.
  10411..10532   +  polyA_signal   SV40 poly(A) signal: SV40 polyadenylation signal
  10603..10625   -  protein_bind   lac operator (fragment): The lac repressor binds to the lac operator to inhibit transcription in E. coli. This inhibition can be relieved by adding lactose or isopropyl-β-D-thiogalactopyranoside (IPTG). lac repressor encoded by lacI
  10629..10659   -  promoter       lac promoter: promoter for the E. coli lac operon
  10674..10695   -  protein_bind   CAP binding site: CAP binding activates transcription in the presence of cAMP. E. coli catabolite activator protein
  10708..10800   -  CDS            lacI (fragment): lac repressor; lacI; The lac repressor binds to the lac operator to inhibit transcription in E. coli. This inhibition can be relieved by adding lactose or isopropyl-β-D-thiogalactopyranoside (IPTG).
  10983..11571   -  rep_origin     ori: high-copy-number ColE1/pMB1/pBR322/pUC origin of replication
  11742..12602   -  CDS            AmpR: β-lactamase; bla; confers resistance to ampicillin, carbenicillin, and related antibiotics
  12603..12707   -  promoter       AmpR promoter: bla
