[The description below was written by a language model from this plasmid's Addgene catalogue record and pLannotate feature annotations shown in this document.]
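Description:
TALE8 (also called dTALE8) is a lentiviral mammalian expression plasmid built on a pLenti backbone and totalling about 12.7 kb. It carries a synthetic designer TAL effector of roughly 3.5 kb. In bacteria it replicates from a high-copy ColE1/pUC-type origin and is selected with ampicillin through the bla gene; an f1 origin is also present. The viral portion has a third-generation-style layout. A CMV enhancer/promoter drives a truncated HIV-1 5' LTR, followed by the Ψ packaging signal with a gag fragment, the Rev response element and the cPPT/CTS. A WPRE, a second truncated LTR and a bGH polyadenylation signal lie downstream of the payload. Together these elements allow the genomic RNA to be produced, exported, packaged and integrated when packaging functions are supplied in trans.

The payload is expressed from the EF-1α promoter, annotated as the core promoter with parts of intron A. The open reading frame matches the Xanthomonas oryzae effector AvrXa10, reflecting the natural TAL scaffold from which the engineered DNA-binding repeat array derives. It is followed by EGFP, recorded as a C-terminal tag. There is an unannotated gap between the TALE-homologous region and EGFP, and the record does not state what lies there or which DNA sequence TALE8 targets. Outside the viral transfer unit, an SV40/EM7 dual-promoter cassette drives Sh ble with an SV40 poly(A). The depositor notes that Zeocin selection with this plasmid has not been tested. The associated publication concerns constructing sequence-specific TAL effectors to modulate transcription in mammalian cells, which is consistent with using this construct for fluorescently trackable TALE expression.
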