Addgene plasmid #35423: TALE8
Depositing lab: Feng Zhang. Depositing organization: Broad Institute. Publication: Efficient construction of sequence-specific TAL effectors for modulating mammalian transcription. Zhang F, Cong L, Lodato S, Kosuri S, Church GM, Arlotta P. Nat Biotechnol. 2011 Feb;29(2):149-53. doi: 10.1038/nbt.1775 PubMed 21248753.
Backbone
  Vector backbone: pLenti
  Backbone size w/o insert (bp): 9204
  Vector type: Mammalian Expression, Lentiviral
Growth in bacteria
  Bacterial resistance: Ampicillin, 100 μg/mL
  Growth temperature: 37°C
  Growth strain: Stbl3
  Copy number: High Copy
Gene/Insert
  Gene/Insert name: TALE8 (alt name: dTALE8)
  Species: Synthetic
  Insert size (bp): 3531
  Promoter: EF-1a
  Tag / fusion protein: EGFP (C terminal on insert)
  Cloning method: Restriction Enzyme; 5′ cloning site unknown (unknown if destroyed); 3′ cloning site EcoRI (not destroyed)
  Sequencing primers: 5′ EF1a-fwd, zTALE-F; 3′ EGFP-N, zTALE-R
Terms and licenses: Academic/Nonprofit Terms; Industry Terms: Not Available to Industry
Depositor comments: Note that though this plasmid contains the sh_ble gene, the Zhang lab has not tested whether this plasmid confers Zeocin selection.
How to cite: TALE8 was a gift from Feng Zhang (Addgene plasmid # 35423 ; http://n2t.net/addgene:35423 ; RRID:Addgene_35423)
