>Addgene plasmid #35423 | TALE8 | addgene partial sequence | sequence record 44677 | zTALE-F 5'-CTCCCCTTCAGCTGGACAC-3'
GCGGTCGAGGCGGTGCACGCGTGGCGCAATGCGCTCACGGGAGCACCCCTCAACCTGACCCCAGAGCAGG
TCGTGGCAATCGCCTCCAACATTGGCGGGAAACAGGCACTCGAGACTGTCCAGCGCCTGCTTCCCGTGCT
GTGCCAAGCGCACGGACTCACCCCAGAGCAGGTCGTGGCGATCGCAAGCCACGACGGAGGAAAGCAAGCC
TTGGAAACAGTACAGAGGCTGTTGCCTGTGCTGTGCCAAGCGCACGGCCTCACCCCAGAGCAGGTCGTGG
CGATCGCAAGCCACGACGGAGGAAAGCAAGCCTTGGAAACAGTACAGAGGCTGTTGCCTGTGCTGTGCCA
AGCGCACGGATTAACCCCAGAGCAGGTCGTGGCAATCGCCTCCAACATTGGCGGGAAACAGGCACTCGAG
ACTGTCCAGCGCCTGCTTCCCGTGCTGTGCCAAGCGCACGGCTTAACCCCAGAGCAGGTCGTGGCGATCG
CAAGCCACGACGGAGGAAAGCAAGCCTTGGAAACAGTACAGAGGCTGTTGCCTGTGCTGTGCCAAGCGCA
CGGACTTACCCCAGAGCAGGTCGTGGCCATTGCCTCGAATGGAGGGGGCAAACAGGCGTTGGAAACCGTA
CAACGATTGCTGCCGGTGCTGTGCCAAGCGCACGGCCTTACCCCAGAGCAGGTCGTGGCGATCGCAAGCC
ACGACGGAGGAAAGCAAGCCTTGGAAACAGTACAGAGGCTGTTGCCTGTGCTGTGCCAAGCGCACGGACT
AACCCCAGAGCAGGTCGTGGCAATCGCCTCCAACATTGGCGGGAAACAGGCACTCGAGACTGTCCAGCGC
CTGCT
