>Addgene plasmid #35423 | TALE8 | addgene partial sequence | sequence record 44678 | EGFP-N 5'-CGTCGCCGTCCAGCTCGACCAG-3'
TGCTCACTGGGCCAGGATTCTCCTCGACGTCACCGCATGTTAGCAGACTTCCTCTGCCCTCTCCACTGCC
TCTAGAGTTAATCAGCATGTCCAGGTCGAAATCATCAAGGGCGTCACTGCCGAGCATGTCGAGGTCAAAG
TCATCAAGGGCATCCGAACCAAGCATGTCAAGGTCAAAATCATCGAGGGCGTCACTTCCCAGCATATCCA
GATCAAAATCGTCCAATGCGTCAGCCCGTCCGGAACCGCTGGCCTCCACCTTTCTCTTCTTCTTGGGGCT
AGCTGACGCGCGAGTTTGGTCCCCTTCATGCATGGGCGAGGGCGCGTCCAAATCCCTCTCCAGCGAGTCT
GCGAACGCATGAAGGCTCGCCTGGTCAGGTGTCTGAGTTGACGTAGGTGAAGGCTTCGCGCGTTTCATAC
CGCTCGCTTGGAGAATCCTGTCCCACCGCTGGGAGGCGGGAGGCAGTGTGCCCGAGCGGGCCTCGAGTTC
TGTGACACCGACTCTACGAAAGAGCTGCAGCAGTCCGTGTCTCGACATACCAAATTGAGTCATGGCGTCA
TCGAACGCTTGTGCGGGGTGGGAGTGACACTGGAAGAATCCGAGCACGCGGACCACTTGCGCGTGATCTG
CCACTCGATGTGATGTCCTCTCGGGAATCCTTCTGTTGGTCCGCTTAATCAATGCAGGCGCGTGCGGGAG
CCCCTTCTTCACCGCATCCAAGGCGGGTCGTCCGCCGAGGCAGGCCAGCGCTACAAGATGATCATTAGTG
AGTGCGGCCAGCGCGGGGTCCGGCCTCGAAAGCTGGGCCACGATTGACTCCAGTGCGGGTCTGCCCCCGA
TATTGGATGCAAT
