>Addgene plasmid #35423 | TALE8 | addgene partial sequence | sequence record 45278 | zTALE-R 5'-CTTCTTCACCGCATCCAAG-3'
TGATCATTAGTGAGTGCGGCCAGCGCGGGGTCCGGCCTCGAAAGCTGGGCCACGATTGACTCCAGTGCGG
GTCTGCCCCCGATATTGGATGCAATAGCCACTACCTGCTCAGGCGTGAGTCCGTGCGCTTGGCACAGCAC
CGGCAGCAATCGTTGTACGGTTTCCAACGCCTGTTTGCCCCCTCCATTCGAGGCAATGGCCACGACCTGC
TCTGGGGTTAACCCGTGCGCTTGGCACAGCACGGGAAGCAGGCGCTGGACAGTCTCGAGTGCCTGTTTCC
CGCCAATGTTGGAGGCGATTGCCACGACCTGCTCTGGGGTTAGGCCGTGCGCTTGGCACAGCACCGGCAG
CAATCGTTGTACGGTTTCCAACGCCTGTTTGCCCCCTCCATTCGAGGCAATGGCCACGACCTGCTCTGGG
GTTAGCCCGTGCGCTTGGCACAGCACAGGCAACAGCCTCTGTACTGTTTCCAAGGCTTGCTTTCCTCCGT
CGTGGCTTGCGATCGCCACGACCTGCTCTGGGGTGAGCCCGTGCGCTTGGCACAGCACGGGAAGCAGGCG
CTGGACAGTCTCGAGTGCCTGTTTCCCGCCAATGTTGGAGGCGATTGCCACGACCTGCTCTGGGGTTAGT
CCGTGCGCTTGGCACAGCACAGGCAACAGCCTCTGTACTGTTTCCAAGGCTTGCTTTCCTCCGTCGTGGC
TTGCGATCGCCACGACCTGCTCTGGGGTAAGGCCGTGCGCTTGGCACAGCACCGGCAGCAATCGTTGTAC
GGTTTCCAACGCCTGTTTGCCCCCTCCATTCGAGGCAATGGCCACGACCTGCTCTGGGGTAA
